>Addgene plasmid #147287 | pnEA-NpG-DmNot10_Q | depositor full sequence | sequence record 289734 | Full Sequence
TTCTTGAAGACGAAAGGGCCTCGTGATACGCCTATTTTTATAGGTTAATGTCATGATAATAATGGTTTCT
TAGACGTCAGGTGGCACTTTTCGGGGAAATGTGCGCGGAACCCCTATTTGTTTATTTTTCTAAATACATT
CAAATATGTATCCGCTCATGAGACAATAACCCTGATAAATGCTTCAATAATATTGAAAAAGGAAGAGTAT
GAGTATTCAACATTTCCGTGTCGCCCTTATTCCCTTTTTTGCGGCATTTTGCCTTCCTGTTTTTGCTCAC
CCAGAAACGCTGGTGAAAGTAAAAGATGCTGAAGATCAGTTGGGTGCACGAGTGGGTTACATCGAACTGG
ATCTCAACAGCGGTAAGATCCTTGAGAGTTTTCGCCCCGAAGAACGTTTTCCAATGATGAGCACTTTTAA
AGTTCTGCTATGTGGCGCGGTATTATCCCGTGTTGACGCCGGGCAAGAGCAACTCGGTCGCCGCATACAC
TATTCTCAGAATGACTTGGTTGAGTACTCACCAGTCACAGAAAAGCATCTTACGGATGGCATGACAGTAA
GAGAATTATGCAGTGCTGCCATAACCATGAGTGATAACACTGCGGCCAACTTACTTCTGACAACGATCGG
AGGACCGAAGGAGCTAACCGCTTTTTTGCACAACATGGGGGATCATGTAACTCGCCTTGATCGTTGGGAA
CCGGAGCTGAATGAAGCCATACCAAACGACGAGCGTGACACCACGATGCCTGCAGCAATGGCAACAACGT
TGCGCAAACTATTAACTGGCGAACTACTTACTCTAGCTTCCCGGCAACAATTAATAGACTGGATGGAGGC
GGATAAAGTTGCAGGACCACTTCTGCGCTCGGCCCTTCCGGCTGGCTGGTTTATTGCTGATAAATCTGGA
GCCGGTGAGCGTGGGTCTCGCGGTATCATTGCAGCACTGGGGCCAGATGGTAAGCCCTCCCGTATCGTAG
TTATCTACACGACGGGGAGTCAGGCAACTATGGATGAACGAAATAGACAGATCGCTGAGATAGGTGCCTC
ACTGATTAAGCATTGGTAACTGTCAGACCAAGTTTACTCATATATACTTTAGATTGATTTAAAACTTCAT
TTTTAATTTAAAAGGATCTAGGTGAAGATCCTTTTTGATAATCTCATGACCAAAATCCCTTAACGTGAGT
TTTCGTTCCACTGAGCGTCAGACCCCGTAGAAAAGATCAAAGGATCTTCTTGAGATCCTTTTTTTCTGCG
CGTAATCTGCTGCTTGCAAACAAAAAAACCACCGCTACCAGCGGTGGTTTGTTTGCCGGATCAAGAGCTA
CCAACTCTTTTTCCGAAGGTAACTGGCTTCAGCAGAGCGCAGATACCAAATACTGTCCTTCTAGTGTAGC
CGTAGTTAGGCCACCACTTCAAGAACTCTGTAGCACCGCCTACATACCTCGCTCTGCTAATCCTGTTACC
AGTGGCTGCTGCCAGTGGCGATAAGTCGTGTCTTACCGGGTTGGACTCAAGACGATAGTTACCGGATAAG
GCGCAGCGGTCGGGCTGAACGGGGGGTTCGTGCACACAGCCCAGCTTGGAGCGAACGACCTACACCGAAC
TGAGATACCTACAGCGTGAGCTATGAGAAAGCGCCACGCTTCCCGAAGGGAGAAAGGCGGACAGGTATCC
GGTAAGCGGCAGGGTCGGAACAGGAGAGCGCACGAGGGAGCTTCCAGGGGGAAACGCCTGGTATCTTTAT
AGTCCTGTCGGGTTTCGCCACCTCTGACTTGAGCGTCGATTTTTGTGATGCTCGTCAGGGGGGCGGAGCC
TATGGAAAAACGCCAGCAACGCGGCCTTTTTACGGTTCCTGGCCTTTTGCTGGCCTTTTGCTCACATGTT
CTTTCCTGCGTTATCCCCTGATTCTGTGGATAACCGTATTACCGCCTTTGAGTGAGCTGATACCGCTCGC
CGCAGCCGAACGACCGAGCGCAGCGAGTCAGTGAGCGAGGAAGCGGAAGAGCGCCTGATGCGGTATTTTC
TCCTTACGCATCTGTGCGGTATTTCACACCGCATATATGGTGCACTCTCAGTACAATCTGCTCTGATGCC
GCATAGTTAAGCCAGTATACACTCCGCTATCGCTACGTGACTGGGTCATGGCTGCGCCCCGACACCCGCC
AACACCCGCTGACGCGCCCTGACGGGCTTGTCTGCTCCCGGCATCCGCTTACAGACAAGCTGTGACCGTC
TCCGGGAGCTGCATGTGTCAGAGGTTTTCACCGTCATCACCGAAACGCGCGAGGCAGCTGCGGTAAAGCT
CATCAGCGTGGTCGTGAAGCGATTCACAGATGTCTGCCTGTTCATCCGCGTCCAGCTCGTTGAGTTTCTC
CAGAAGCGTTAATGTCTGGCTTCTGATAAAGCGGGCCATGTTAAGGGCGGTTTTTTCCTGTTTGGTCACT
GATGCCTCCGTGTAAGGGGGATTTCTGTTCATGGGGGTAATGATACCGATGAAACGAGAGAGGATGCTCA
CGATACGGGTTACTGATGATGAACATGCCCGGTTACTGGAACGTTGTGAGGGTAAACAACTGGCGGTATG
GATGCGGCGGGACCAGAGAAAAATCACTCAGGGTCAATGCCAGCGCTTCGTTAATACAGATGTAGGTGTT
CCACAGGGTAGCCAGCAGCATCCTGCGATGCAGATCCGGAACATAATGGTGCAGGGCGCTGACTTCCGCG
TTTCCAGACTTTACGAAACACGGAAACCGAAGACCATTCATGTTGTTGCTCAGGTCGCAGACGTTTTGCA
GCAGCAGTCGCTTCACGTTCGCTCGCGTATCGGTGATTCATTCTGCTAACCAGTAAGGCAACCCCGCCAG
CCTAGCCGGGTCCTCAACGACAGGAGCACGATCATGCGCACCCGTGGCCAGGACCCAACGCTGCCCGAGA
TGCGCCGCGTGCGGCTGCTGGAGATGGCGGACGCGATGGATATGTTCTGCCAAGGGTTGGTTTGCGCATT
CACAGTTCTCCGCAAGAATTGATTGGCTCCAATTCTTGGAGTGGTGAATCCGTTAGCGAGGTGCCGCCGG
CTTCCATTCAGGTCGAGGTGGCCCGGCTCCATGCACCGCGACGCAACGCGGGGAGGCAGACAAGGTATAG
GGCGGCGCCTACAATCCATGCCAACCCGTTCCATGTGCTCGCCGAGGCGGCATAAATCGCCGTGACGATC
AGCGGTCCAGTGATCGAAGTTAGGCTGGTAAGAGCCGCGAGCGATCCTTGAAGCTGTCCCTGATGGTCGT
CATCTACCTGCCTGGACAGCATGGCCTGCAACGCGGGCATCCCGATGCCGCCGGAAGCGAGAAGAATCAT
AATGGGGAAGGCCATCCAGCCTCGCGTCGCGAACGCCAGCAAGACGTAGCCCAGCGCGTCGGCCGCCATG
CCGGCGATAATGGCCTGCTTCTCGCCGAAACGTTTGGTGGCGGGACCAGTGACGAAGGCTTGAGCGAGGG
CGTGCAAGATTCCGAATACCGCAAGCGACAGGCCGATCATCGTCGCGCTCCAGCGAAAGCGGTCCTCGCC
GAAAATGACCCAGAGCGCTGCCGGCACCTGTCCTACGAGTTGCATGATAAAGAAGACAGTCATAAGTGCG
GCGACGATAGTCATGCCCCGCGCCCACCGGAAGGAGCTGACTGGGTTGAAGGCTCTCAAGGGCATCGGTC
GAGATCCCGGTGCCTAATGAGTGAGCTAACTTACATTAATTGCGTTGCGCTCACTGCCCGCTTTCCAGTC
GGGAAACCTGTCGTGCCAGCTGCATTAATGAATCGGCCAACGCGCGGGGAGAGGCGGTTTGCGTATTGGG
CGCCAGGGTGGTTTTTCTTTTCACCAGTGAGACGGGCAACAGCTGATTGCCCTTCACCGCCTGGCCCTGA
GAGAGTTGCAGCAAGCGGTCCACGCTGGTTTGCCCCAGCAGGCGAAAATCCTGTTTGATGGTGGTTAACG
GCGGGATATAACATGAGCTGTCTTCGGTATCGTCGTATCCCACTACCGAGATATCCGCACCAACGCGCAG
CCCGGACTCGGTAATGGCGCGCATTGCGCCCAGCGCCATCTGATCGTTGGCAACCAGCATCGCAGTGGGA
ACGATGCCCTCATTCAGCATTTGCATGGTTTGTTGAAAACCGGACATGGCACTCCAGTCGCCTTCCCGTT
CCGCTATCGGCTGAATTTGATTGCGAGTGAGATATTTATGCCAGCCAGCCAGACGCAGACGCGCCGAGAC
AGAACTTAATGGGCCCGCTAACAGCGCGATTTGCTGGTGACCCAATGCGACCAGATGCTCCACGCCCAGT
CGCGTACCGTCTTCATGGGAGAAAATAATACTGTTGATGGGTGTCTGGTCAGAGACATCAAGAAATAACG
CCGGAACATTAGTGCAGGCAGCTTCCACAGCAATGGCATCCTGGTCATCCAGCGGATAGTTAATGATCAG
CCCACTGACGCGTTGCGCGAGAAGATTGTGCACCGCCGCTTTACAGGCTTCGACGCCGCTTCGTTCTACC
ATCGACACCACCACGCTGGCACCCAGTTGATCGGCGCGAGATTTAATCGCCGCGACAATTTGCGACGGCG
CGTGCAGGGCCAGACTGGAGGTGGCAACGCCAATCAGCAACGACTGTTTGCCCGCCAGTTGTTGTGCCAC
GCGGTTGGGAATGTAATTCAGCTCCGCCATCGCCGCTTCCACTTTTTCCCGCGTTTTCGCAGAAACGTGG
CTGGCCTGGTTCACCACGCGGGAAACGGTCTGATAAGAGACACCGGCATACTCTGCGACATCGTATAACG
TTACTGGTTTCACATTCACCACCCTGAATTGACTCTCTTCCGGGCGCTATCATGCCATACCGCGAAAGGT
TTTGCGCCATTCGATGGTGTCCGGGATCTCGACGCTCTCCCTTATGCGACTCCTGCATTAGGAAGCAGCC
CAGTAGTAGGTTGAGGCCGTTGAGCACCGCCGCCGCAAGGAATGGTGCATGCAAGGAGATGGCGCCCAAC
AGTCCCCCGGCCACGGGGCCTGCCACCATACCCACGCCGAAACAAGCGCTCATGAGCCCGAAGTGGCGAG
CCCGATCTTCCCCATCGGTGATGTCGGCGATATAGGCGCCAGCAACCGCACCTGTGGCGCCGGTGATGCC
GGCCACGATGCGTCCGGCGTAGAGGATCGAGATCTCGATCCCGCGAAATTAATACGACTCACTATAGGGG
AATTGTGAGCGGATAACAATTCCCCACTAGTAATAATTTTGTTTAACTTTAAGAAGGAGATATACCATGG
CCCCTATACTAGGTTATTGGAAAATTAAGGGCCTTGTGCAACCCACTCGACTTCTTTTGGAATATCTTGA
AGAAAAATATGAAGAGCATTTGTATGAGCGCGATGAAGGTGATAAATGGCGAAACAAAAAGTTTGAATTG
GGTTTGGAGTTTCCCAATCTTCCTTATTATATTGATGGTGATGTTAAATTAACACAGTCTATGGCCATCA
TACGTTATATAGCTGACAAGCACAACATGTTGGGTGGTTGTCCAAAAGAGCGTGCAGAGATTTCAATGCT
TGAAGGAGCGGTTTTGGATATTAGATACGGTGTTTCGAGAATTGCATATAGTAAAGACTTTGAAACTCTC
AAAGTTGATTTTCTTAGCAAGCTACCTGAAATGCTGAAAATGTTCGAAGATCGTTTATGTCATAAAACAT
ATTTAAATGGTGATCATGTAACCCATCCTGACTTCATGTTGTATGACGCTCTTGATGTTGTTTTATACAT
GGACCCAATGTGCCTGGATGCGTTCCCAAAATTAGTTTGTTTTAAAAAACGTATTGAAGCTATCCCACAA
ATTGATAAGTACTTGAAATCCAGCAAGTATATAGCATGGCCTTTGCAGGGCTGGCAAGCCACGTTTGGTG
GTGGCGACCATCCGCCAAAATCGGATGGTACCGGCAGCGGCCTGGAAGTTCTGTTCCAGGGGCCCCATAT
GCTCGAGATGGACTCGGCGGAATCCCCCACCAAAACGCAGGCCGGCGAGGACGAGAACTACAGTCTGCTG
TGCCAGGCGCACGAGCAGTTCAACAACTCGGAGTTTGATCGCTGCTTGGAACTGCTCCAGGAGTTGGAGA
CGCGCGGCGAGAGCAGTGGTCCTGTCCTGCGGCACAACCGGGCGGTGGTCAGCTACTACAAAACCGGGTG
CACCCAACACTCCGTCCTGCTGAAAGAACTGGAGGCTCTAACCGCCGATGCAGATGCGCCCGGAGACGTG
TCCAGCGGGCTGAGCCTTAAGCAGGGAGCTGCCGCCGCCACTGTTGCTCGTTACAACCGGGCGGTCATCT
ATTATCACCGCCATATGTTCGGCACGGCACTGGAGAAACTAGCACCACTAGTGGCTCGTCTGGAAGCCCT
GGAGAAGGCAATGGCAGCGCTGGTGGCCACACTACAGCTACAGCTGCTGCTGGCCACCAATCAACTAAAC
CGAGCCGAGGCCTTTCTGGATTACTTGCAGTACAAGCTTAACCTGGTGGCCACAGCGCCTAGCAGCAATG
CGGCCGAAGAGGCAGCTGTTGTCGGCACAGCACCTCCGTCAGCAGCGACGAACAGTTCAGTGGTGGCCTC
ACCAGGAGGAGCAGCTGTGGAGGGAGCTGTGCCCGGTCTGGGCGGTAGTCTGCAGCTCTTGCAGCTAATA
ACGCTCGTGCTTAACCGAAAACCGGTGGTTATTCAGGAAGACGGCACGCCGGAGTACGCTGCTCTGAAGG
CTCAGCAGTACTACATCATGAAGGATTTTCAGATGGCCGCCAAGCAGCTTATGCGAATCAATAACGAGTG
TACACAAGCGGGCACTATAACCCCCCAGCTGAGCACGTGCATTGCCAACAATATGGGAGTGATACACTTA
AGAGTGCGTCACTATGCCATCGCCGCCAAGTTCTTCCAAAATGCGCTCAACTTTGACCAGCAGCTGGCGC
GAAATTTGCGCCAGAGTACGCTGCAAACCATGAGTTCGGCACGGTCCTGCGAGATCCTTTACAACCTCGG
TGTGGCCATGTTGCACCTACGACGCCCCAAGGAGGCGTTTCAGTGCTTTCTGGTTCCCGTTAAGCAATTC
CACAGCAATCCACGTCTTTGGCTGCGCATGGCTGAGGCCTGCATCATGGAGCATGAGGCGAAACTAGTGG
AGGAGGAGCGCCAGTCGCAGTCAGAAACGCCATCAACAAAGCCATACGCTCCTCAATCGGCGGGAGTTCC
AGAGCCCACGCTGGAATTCGCTGTCTTGTGTCTACGTAGCGCGTTAACGCTTACGCAGCACTACAAGACG
AGGTTTCACATGGCGGCGGTCTCCTCGGAGGATGTGGAAGCACCCGAACCCAAGGACCCAACTCAGGAGA
GTTGGCGTCATCCCCAGGACAATAACTTCTGCAATCCCTCGAAGCCAGTCAGCCTAGAGTCTTTGGAAAA
CATGATGGCTGCCATATATGCTGCTCACAGCTTCGTCTCGCTGCGCCTAGGCGATCATGTGACCGCGCTC
GAGATGTCGGAAAAACTGCTGGCCTGTGAACGCTTGTCCGATGCACACAAATTGCTAGGTCACATGTACG
CTGGCGAGGCGTTGATGCTTATGGACAAGGCCAGCGAGGCACGCGACCATTTGGACCCTACTTTTGTGGG
CACACTAAACGCCTTCGATTTTGAGACGCGTGACTGGCAACTGAAGTCGGTGGACGCCGCTCAGAACGTT
GTGCGGTATAATCTGGCCGTTGCCATGGCTCTACAGAACGACCTGCCTCAAGCTAAAGCACTCCTGGCCA
ATTTAACTCATTCGCTGGTTGCCAACAAGGCGCTTGCTTTGCGACGCTTCATGGACCTCAAAATGGGTCC
CGTTCCTGGCGGGACGCCGAGTTAGTCTAGAGCTAGCCCTAGGAGATCCGGCTGCTAACAAAGCCCGAAA
GGAAGCTGAGTTGGCTGCTGCCACCGCTGAGCAATAACTAGCATAACCCCTTGGGGCCTCTAAACGGGTC
TTGAGGGGTTTTTTGCTGAAAGGAGGAACTATATCCGGATATCCCGCAAGAGGCCCGGCAGTACCGGCAT
AACCAAGCCTATGCCTACAGCATCCAGGGTGACGGTGCCGAGGATGACGATGAGCGCATTGTTAGATTTC
ATACACGGTGCCTGACTGCGTTAGCAATTTAACTGTGATAAACTACCGCATTAAAGCTTATCGATGATAA
GCTGTCAAACATGAGAA
Features (pLannotate 1.2.2; 20 found; start..end, strand, type, name):
    104..208     +  promoter       AmpR promoter: bla
    209..1069    +  CDS            AmpR: β-lactamase; bla; confers resistance to ampicillin, carbenicillin, and related antibiotics
   1240..1828    +  rep_origin     ori: high-copy-number ColE1/pMB1/pBR322/pUC origin of replication
   2014..2156    -  misc_feature   bom: basis of mobility region from pBR322
   2258..2449    -  CDS            rop: Rop protein, which maintains plasmids at low copy number; rop
   2466..2846    +  CDS            YPB1_ECOLX: Protein predicted: Swiss-Prot protein existence level 4. From Escherichia coli.
   3088..3712    -  CDS            TcR (fragment): tetracycline efflux protein; tet; confers resistance to tetracycline
   3727..3748    -  protein_bind   CAP binding site: CAP binding activates transcription in the presence of cAMP. E. coli catabolite activator protein
   3761..4843    -  CDS            lacI: lac repressor; lacI; The lac repressor binds to the lac operator to inhibit transcription in E. coli. This inhibition can be relieved by adding lactose or isopropyl-β-D-thiogalactopyranoside (IPTG).
   4844..4921    -  promoter       lacI promoter: lacI
   4929..5208    -  CDS            TcR (fragment): tetracycline efflux protein; tet; confers resistance to tetracycline
   5230..5248    +  promoter       T7 promoter: promoter for bacteriophage T7 RNA polymerase
   5249..5273    +  protein_bind   lac operator: The lac repressor binds to the lac operator to inhibit transcription in E. coli. This inhibition can be relieved by adding lactose or isopropyl-β-D-thiogalactopyranoside (IPTG). lac repressor encoded by lacI
   5288..5310    +  RBS            RBS: efficient ribosome binding site from bacteriophage T7 gene 10 (Olins and Rangwala, 1989)
   5321..5971    +  CDS            GST: glutathione S-transferase from Schistosoma japonicum
   6028..7932    +  CDS            Not10: CNO10_DROME - Experimental evidence at protein level: Swiss-Prot protein existence level 1. Component of the CCR4-NOT complex which is one of the major cellular mRNA deadenylases and is linked to various cellular processes including bulk mRNA degradation, miRNA-mediated repression, translational repression during translational initiation and general transcription regulation. Additional complex functions may be a consequence of its influence on mRNA expression. Is not required for association of CNOT7 to the CCR4-NOT complex (By similarity). From Drosophila melanogaster (Fruit fly).
   7961..8010    +  CDS            SET1 (fragment): solubility-enhancement tag derived from T7 phage gene 10B
   8018..8065    +  terminator     T7 terminator: transcription terminator for bacteriophage T7 RNA polymerase
   8088..8192    -  CDS            TcR (fragment): tetracycline efflux protein; tet; confers resistance to tetracycline
   8240..8268    -  promoter       tet promoter: E. coli promoter for tetracycline efflux protein gene
