[The description below was written by a language model from this plasmid's Addgene catalogue record and pLannotate feature annotations shown in this document.]
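Description:
pnEA-NpG-DmNot10_Q is an 8,277-nt bacterial expression plasmid for producing Drosophila melanogaster Not10 (CG18616), a subunit of the CCR4-NOT mRNA deadenylase complex, in E. coli. The catalogue lists the backbone as unknown, but the feature table shows a pBR322/pET-style architecture. It has a ColE1/pMB1-type origin together with the bom mobilisation region and the rop gene, which holds copy number down and fits the "low copy" annotation. Selection is by ampicillin, through the bla gene under its own promoter. Several fragments of the tetracycline resistance gene and the tet promoter flank the expression and lacI regions. These appear to be non-functional remnants of the parental vector rather than a usable marker.

The expression cassette is driven by a T7 promoter followed immediately by a lac operator and the strong T7 gene 10 ribosome binding site. A lacI gene carried on the plasmid with its own promoter supplies the repressor, so transcription needs a host providing T7 RNA polymerase and can be induced with IPTG. The coding region begins with Schistosoma japonicum glutathione S-transferase, followed after a short linker by the Not10 open reading frame, giving an N-terminally GST-tagged fusion suitable for glutathione affinity purification or pull-down assays. The record does not say what the linker contains, such as a protease cleavage site. A short fragment annotated as a T7 gene 10B-derived solubility tag lies just before the T7 terminator and is probably vector-derived sequence rather than part of the fusion protein. The depositor notes that the ORF was taken from an NCBI reference transcript and that the supplied sequence may be theoretical rather than fully verified.
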