Addgene plasmid #147287: pnEA-NpG-DmNot10_Q
Purpose: Bacterial Expression of DmNot10
Depositing lab: Elisa Izaurralde. Depositing organization: Max Planck Institute for Developmental Biology.
Backbone
  Vector backbone: Unknown
  Vector type: Bacterial Expression
Growth in bacteria
  Bacterial resistance: Ampicillin, 100 μg/mL
  Growth temperature: 37°C
  Growth strain: DH5alpha
  Copy number: Low Copy
Gene/Insert
  Gene/Insert name: DmNot10
  Species: D. melanogaster (fly)
  Entrez Gene: Not10 (a.k.a. Dmel_CG18616, CG18616, Dmel\CG18616, NOT10, dNot10)
  Cloning method: Unknown
Terms and licenses: Academic/Nonprofit Terms; Industry Terms: Not Available to Industry
Depositor comments: ORF extracted fromNCBI:NM_141958.3. Plasmids from this collection were made available to the research community and donated after the lab closed. Please note that the sequence provided by the depositing laboratory may be theoretical/predicted or based on Sanger sequencing results. There may be discrepancies between sequencing results obtained by Addgene and the depositor sequence. If an Addgene verified sequence is not available, please contact before placing your order to request that our lab fully sequence the plasmid.
How to cite: pnEA-NpG-DmNot10_Q was a gift from Elisa Izaurralde (Addgene plasmid # 147287 ; http://n2t.net/addgene:147287 ; RRID:Addgene_147287)
